Addgene plasmid #48308: pET His6 TEV expression vector with BioBrick polypromoter restriction sites (14-B)
Purpose: (Empty Backbone)
Depositing lab: Scott Gradia. Depositing organization: University of California, Berkeley.
Backbone
  Vector backbone: pET
  Backbone size (bp): 3062
  Vector type: Bacterial Expression
  Tag / fusion protein: His6 (N terminal on backbone)
Growth in bacteria
  Bacterial resistance: Ampicillin, 100 μg/mL
  Growth temperature: 37°C
  Growth strain: XL1 Blue
  Copy number: Low Copy
Gene/Insert
  Gene/Insert name: None
Terms and licenses: Academic/Nonprofit Terms; Industry Terms: Not Available to Industry
Depositor comments: This plasmid is an empty vector to be used with a LIC cloning protocol. It has a TEV cleavable His6 tag on the N-terminus and Amp resistance. To clone into this vector, add LIC fusion tags to the 5' end of your PCR primers. Forward - 5'TACTTCCAATCCAATGCA3' Reverse - 5'TTATCCACTTCCAATGTTATTA3' Linearize the plasmid with SspI and gel purify. When digesting the DNA with T4 polymerase for LIC, use dCTP for insert and dGTP for vector. The Series-14 plasmids were designed to overcome the unpredictable expression patterns of genes from a polycistronic message. As mentioned in the Series-2 and Series-9 polycistronic sections, often genes that express well from a single gene mRNA do not express at the same level when placed in a polycistronic message next to other genes. This effect is likely due to mRNA structure interfering with access to the ribosome binding site. When we first made our polypromoter plasmids we found that we could clone multiple genes together in the Xl1-Blue cells so that each possess a T7 promoter, followed by a Lac operator, followed by a ribosome binding site, followed by your open reading frame (T7-LacO-RBS-yORF). However, these multi-gene polypromoter plasmids were unable to be transformed into an expression strain such as BL-21 or Rosetta2. We then figured out that we needed a RecAexpression strain (like Rosetta-Blues) to successfully propagate our polypromoter plasmids. Although Rosetta-Blue cells propagated our plasmids, expression was not so great and we didn't want to rely on a specialized strain to perform our expression. Finally, we figured out that it was the LacO that follows the T7 promoter that was causing plasmid instability in our polypromoter system. Removal of the LacO allowed us to express our polypromoter plasmids in Rosetta2 cells and we have had much success with these plasmids since. Much like our Series- 2 plasmids, the Series-14 plasmids are going to give a substantial amount of leaky expression. However, even with this shortcoming, we have found Series-14 to be a valuable resource for expressing multi-protein complexes. Cloning into the Series-14 plasmids and subsequent biobrick subcloning is performed exactly as described for the Series-9 plasmids.More information on this vector can be found through http://qb3.berkeley.edu/qb3/macrolab/
How to cite: pET His6 TEV expression vector with BioBrick polypromoter restriction sites (14-B) was a gift from Scott Gradia (Addgene plasmid # 48308 ; http://n2t.net/addgene:48308 ; RRID:Addgene_48308)
