[The description below was written by a language model from this plasmid's Addgene catalogue record and pLannotate feature annotations shown in this document.]
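Description:
pET His6 TEV expression vector with BioBrick polypromoter restriction sites (14-B) is an empty 3,062 bp bacterial expression backbone of the pET family, designed to receive an open reading frame by ligation-independent cloning (LIC). It is propagated in E. coli under ampicillin selection, conferred by the TEM beta-lactamase gene (bla) with its own promoter and followed by an fd terminator. Replication comes from a ColE1/pMB1-type origin, and the pBR322-derived bom region and rop gene are also present. Rop restrains copy number, consistent with the catalogue's low-copy designation.

The expression cassette is compact. Upstream rrnB T1 and T2 terminators insulate it from read-through transcription. They are followed by a T7 promoter, the strong phage T7 gene 10 ribosome binding site, an N-terminal His6 tag and a TEV protease recognition site, then the cloning junction and a T7 terminator. An inserted gene is therefore produced as a His6 fusion that can be affinity purified and then freed of the tag by TEV cleavage. The short "SET1" and "mbeC" fragment annotations are probably incidental sequence matches rather than functional parts.

No lac operator is annotated after the T7 promoter. According to the depositor, it was removed deliberately in this Series-14 design because repeated LacO elements made multi-gene plasmids unstable in standard expression strains. The trade-off is substantial leaky expression. The flanking BioBrick-style restriction sites allow individual cassettes to be combined by subcloning, so that each gene keeps its own T7 promoter and ribosome binding site instead of sharing a polycistronic message, where expression levels can be unpredictable. The vector is mainly used for co-expression of multi-protein complexes in T7 polymerase-bearing E. coli.
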