Features (pLannotate 1.2.2; 15 found; start..end, strand, type, name):
     48..94      +  terminator     rrnB T1 terminator: transcription terminator T1 from the E. coli rrnB gene
    154..181     +  terminator     rrnB T2 terminator: transcription terminator T2 from the E. coli rrnB gene
    207..225     +  promoter       T7 promoter: promoter for bacteriophage T7 RNA polymerase
    242..264     +  RBS            RBS: efficient ribosome binding site from bacteriophage T7 gene 10 (Olins and Rangwala, 1989)
    283..300     +  CDS            6xHis: 6xHis affinity tag
    301..317     +  CDS            TEV site (fragment): tobacco etch virus (TEV) protease recognition and cleavage site
    341..359     +  CDS            SET1 (fragment): solubility-enhancement tag derived from T7 phage gene 10B
    363..409     +  terminator     T7 terminator: transcription terminator for bacteriophage T7 RNA polymerase
    623..697     +  promoter       AmpR promoter (fragment): bla
    712..1569    +  CDS            bla: BLAT_ECOLX - Experimental evidence at protein level: Swiss-Prot protein existence level 1. TEM-type are the most prevalent beta-lactamases in enterobacteria; they hydrolyze the beta-lactam bond in susceptible beta-lactam antibiotics, thus conferring resistance to penicillins and cephalosporins. TEM-3 and TEM-4 are capable of hydrolyzing cefotaxime and ceftazidime. TEM-5 is capable of hydrolyzing ceftazidime. TEM-6 is capable of hydrolyzing ceftazidime and aztreonam. TEM-8/CAZ-2, TEM- 16/CAZ-7 and TEM-24/CAZ-6 are markedly active against ceftazidime. IRT- 4 shows resistance to beta-lactamase in
   1576..1615    +  terminator     fd terminator: central terminator from bacteriophage fd (Otsuka and Kunisawa, 1982)
   1646..2234    +  rep_origin     ori: high-copy-number ColE1/pMB1/pBR322/pUC origin of replication
   2420..2559    -  misc_feature   bom: basis of mobility region from pBR322
   2661..2852    -  CDS            rop: Rop protein, which maintains plasmids at low copy number; rop
   2892..3002    +  CDS            mbeC (fragment): MBEC_ECOLX - Experimental evidence at protein level: Swiss-Prot protein existence level 1. Required for efficient mobilization of ColE1 plasmid and is thus essential to promote the specific transfer of the plasmid during conjugation. Probably functions by inducing DNA bending, helping the MbeA relaxase to melt the DNA around the nic site and cleave the phosphodiester bond. Binds specifically double-stranded DNA (dsDNA) containing the ColE1 oriT but does not recognize the inverted repeat (IR). From Escherichia coli.
>Addgene plasmid #48308 | pET His6 TEV expression vector with BioBrick polypromoter restriction sites (14-B) | depositor full sequence | sequence record 69790 | Full Sequence
GGCACCATGCATCGATCCCGCGAAATGCGGCCGCTTAATTAAGGCATCAAATAAAACGAAAGGCTCAGTC
GAAAGACTGGGCCTTTCGTTTTATCTGTTGTTTGTCGGTGAGTCCTTCCAGTCTGGGCGAAAGCGCGGTC
GATCAAATTAAGCAGAAGGCCATCCTGACGGATGGCCTTTTTGCGTTTCTATCGATCCCGCGAAATTAAT
ACGACTCACTATAGGCCCCTCTAGAAATAATTTTGTTTAACTTTAAGAAGGAGATATACCATGGGTTCTT
CTCACCATCACCATCACCATGAAAACCTGTACTTCCAATCCAATATTGGAAGTGGATAACTGGCTGCTGC
CACCGCTGAGCATAGCATAACCCCTTGGGGCCTCTAAACGGGTCTTGAGGGGTTTTTTGCTGAAAGGAGG
AACTATATCAAGTCCCGAAGTAGCTGTCAGACTGCTGGCGACCGCCGCAACTAGTGGCGTCATGCGTGCC
GTATGGTCTTTCGCCTGTAGACGCCCTACAAGCCGTACTAAAGTGGAAAGACCCGCAAAAGGTATCGCGA
TCGCCCTGCAGGGAACTATATCCGACTAGTAGCCCGCCTAATGAGCGGGCTTTTTTTTAATTCCCCTATT
TGTTTATTTTTCTAAATACATTCAAATATGTATCCGCTCATGAGACAATAACCCTGATAAATGCTTCGAA
AAAGGAAGAGTATGAGTATTCAACATTTCCGTGTCGCCCTTATTCCCTTTTTTGCGGCATTTTGCCTTCC
TGTTTTTGCTCACCCAGAAACGCTCGTGAAAGTAAAAGACGCAGAGGACCAATTGGGGGCACGAGTGGGA
TACATAGAACTGGACTTGAATAGCGGTAAAATCCTTGAGAGTTTTCGCCCTGAAGAGCGTTTTCCAATGA
TGAGCACTTTCAAAGTTCTGCTATGTGGAGCAGTATTATCCCGTGTAGATGCGGGGCAAGAGCAACTCGG
ACGACGAATACACTATTCGCAGAATGACTTGGTTGAATACTCCCCAGTGACAGAAAAGCACCTTACGGAC
GGAATGACGGTAAGAGAATTATGTAGTGCCGCCATAACGATGAGTGATAACACTGCGGCGAACTTACTTC
TGACAACCATCGGTGGACCGAAGGAATTAACCGCTTTTTTGCACAATATGGGAGACCATGTAACTCGCCT
TGACCGTTGGGAACCAGAACTGAATGAAGCCATACCAAACGACGAGCGAGACACCACAATGCCTGCGGCA
ATGGCAACAACATTACGCAAACTATTAACTGGCGAACTACTTACTCTGGCTTCACGGCAACAATTAATAG
ACTGGCTTGAAGCGGATAAAGTTGCAGGACCACTACTGCGTTCGGCACTTCCTGCTGGCTGGTTTATTGC
TGATAAATCTGGGGCAGGAGAGCGTGGTTCACGGGGTATCATTGCCGCACTTGGACCAGATGGTAAGCCT
TCCCGTATCGTAGTTATCTACACGACGGGTAGTCAGGCAACTATGGACGAACGAAATAGACAGATTGCTG
AAATAGGGGCTTCACTGATTAAGCATTGGTAAACCGATACAATTAAAGGCTCCTTTTGGAGCCTTTTTTT
TTGGACGGACCGGTAGAAAAGATCAAAGGATCTTCTTGAGATCCTTTTTTTCTGCGCGTAATCTGCTGCT
TGCAAACAAAAAAACCACCGCTACCAGCGGTGGTTTGTTTGCCGGATCAAGAGCTACCAACTCTTTTTCC
GAAGGTAACTGGCTTCAGCAGAGCGCAGATACCAAATACTGTCCTTCTAGTGTAGCCGTAGTTAGGCCAC
CACTTCAAGAACTCTGTAGCACCGCCTACATACCTCGCTCTGCTAATCCTGTTACCAGTGGCTGCTGCCA
GTGGCGATAAGTCGTGTCTTACCGGGTTGGACTCAAGACGATAGTTACCGGATAAGGCGCAGCGGTCGGG
CTGAACGGGGGGTTCGTGCACACAGCCCAGCTTGGAGCGAACGACCTACACCGAACTGAGATACCTACAG
CGTGAGCTATGAGAAAGCGCCACGCTTCCCGAAGGGAGAAAGGCGGACAGGTATCCGGTAAGCGGCAGGG
TCGGAACAGGAGAGCGCACGAGGGAGCTTCCAGGGGGAAACGCCTGGTATCTTTATAGTCCTGTCGGGTT
TCGCCACCTCTGACTTGAGCGTCGATTTTTGTGATGCTCGTCAGGGGGGCGGAGCCTATGGAAAAACGCC
AGCAACGCGGCCTTTTTACGGTTCCTGGCCTTTTGCTGGCCTTTTGCTCACATGTTCTTTCCTGCGTTAT
CCCCTGATTCTGTGGATAACCGTATTACCGCCTTTGAGTGAGCTGATACCGCTCGCCGCAGCCGAACGAC
CGAGCGCAGCGAGTCAGTGAGCGAGGAAGCGGAAGAGCGCCTGATGCGGTATTTTCTCCTTACGCATCTG
TGCGGTATTTCACACCGCAATGGTGCACTCTCAGTACAATCTGCTCTGATGCCGCATAGTTAAGCCAGTA
TACACTCCGCTATCGCTACGTGACTGGGTCATGGCTGCGCCCCGACACCCGCCAACACCCGCTGACGCGC
CCTGACGGGCTTGTCTGCTCCCGGCATCCGCTTACAGACAAGCTGTGACCGTCTCCGGGAGCTGCATGTG
TCAGAGGTTTTCACCGTCATCACCGAAACGCGCGAGGCAGCTGCGGTAAAGCTCATCAGCGTGGTCGTGA
AGCGATTCACAGATGTCTGCCTGTTCATCCGCGTCCAGCTCGTTGAGTTTCTCCAGAAGCGTTAATGTCT
GGCTTCTGATAAAGCGGGCCATGTTAAGGGCGGTTTTTTCCTGTTTGGTCACTGATGCCTCCGTGTAAGG
GGGATTTCTGTTCATGGGGTAATGATACCGATGAAACGAGAGAGGATGCTCACGATACGGGTTACTGATG
ATGAACATGCCCGGTTACTGGAACGTTGTGAGGGTAAACAACTGGCGGTATGGATGCGGCGGGACCAGAG
AAAAATCACTCAGGGTCAATGCCAGCGCTTCGTTAATACAGATGTAGGTGTT
