>Addgene plasmid #48308 | pET His6 TEV expression vector with BioBrick polypromoter restriction sites (14-B) | addgene partial sequence | sequence record 71542 | rrnB-T1-term-F 5'-ACGAAAGGCTCAGTCGAAAG-3'
TCTGTTGTTTGTCGGTGAGTCCTTCCAGTCTGGGCGAAAGCGCGGTCGATCAAATTAAGCAGAAGGCCAT
CCTGACGGATGGCCTTTTTGCGTTTCTATCGATCCCGCGAAATTAATACGACTCACTATAGGCCCCTCTA
GAAATAATTTTGTTTAACTTTAAGAAGGAGATATACCATGGGTTCTTCTCACCATCACCATCACCATGAA
AACCTGTACTTCCAATCCAATATTGGAAGTGGATAACTGGCTGCTGCCACCGCTGAGCATAGCATAACCC
CTTGGGGCCTCTAAACGGGTCTTGAGGGGTTTTTTGCTGAAAGGAGGAACTATATCAAGTCCCGAAGTAG
CTGTCAGACTGCTGGCGACCGCCGCAACTAGTGGCGTCATGCGTGCCGTATGGTCTTTCGCCTGTAGACG
CCCTACAAGCCGTACTAAAGTGGAAAGACCCGCAAAAGGTATCGCGATCGCCCTGCAGGGAACTATATCC
GACTAGTAGCCCGCCTAATGAGCGGGCTTTTTTTTAATTCCCCTATTTGTTTATTTTTCTAAATACATTC
AAATATGTATCCGCTCATGAGACAATAACCCTGATAAATGCTTCGAAAAAGGAAGAGTATGAGTATTCAA
CATTTCCGTGTCGCCCTTATTCCCTTTTTTGCGGCATTTTGCCTTCCTGTTTTTGCTCACCCAGAAACGC
TCGTGAAAGTAAAAGACGCAGAGGACCAATTGGGGGCACGAGTGGGATACATAGAACTGGACTTGAATAG
CGGTAAAATCCTTGAGAGTTTTCGCCCTGAAGAGCGTTTTCCAATGATGAGCACTTTCAAAGTTCTGCTA
TGTGGAGCAGTATTATCCCGTGTAGATGCGGGGCAAGAGCAACTCGGACGACGAATACACTATTCGCAGA
ATGACTTGGTTGAATACTCCCCAGTGACAGAAAAGCACCTTACGGACGGAATGACGGTAAGAGAATTATG
TAGTGCCGCCATAACGATGAGTGATAACACTGCGGCGAACTTACTTCTGACAACCATCGGTGGACCGAAG
GAATTAACCGC
